>Addgene plasmid #130575 | pTK_Snai2_enh_239_Citrine | addgene full sequence | sequence record 258289 | Addgene NGS Result
CAGCGTCAACAGCGTGCCGCAGATCCCAAGCTTGCGGCCGCTTAAGCTGCAGAAGTTGGTCGTGAGGCAC
TGGGCAGGTAAGTATCAAGGTTACAAGACAGGTTTAAGGAGACCAATAGAAACTGGGCTTGTCGAGACAG
AGAAGACTCTTGCGTTTCTGATAGGCACCTATTGGTCTTACTGACATCCACTTTGCCTTTCTCTCCACAG
GTGTCCACTCCCAGGTTCAATACAGCTCTTAAGCGGCCGCAAGCTAGCTTGCCGCCACCATGGTGAGCAA
GGGCGAGGAGCTGTTCACCGGGGTGGTGCCCATCCTGGTCGAGCTGGACGGCGACGTAAACGGCCACAAG
TTCAGCGTGTCCGGCGAGGGCGAGGGCGATGCCACCTACGGCAAGCTGACCCTGAAGTTCATCTGCACCA
CCGGCAAGCTGCCCGTGCCCTGGCCCACCCTCGTGACCACCTTCGGCTACGGCCTGATGTGCTTCGCCCG
CTACCCCGACCACATGAAGCAGCACGACTTCTTCAAGTCCGCCATGCCCGAAGGCTACGTCCAGGAGCGC
ACCATCTTCTTCAAGGACGACGGCAACTACAAGACCCGCGCCGAGGTGAAGTTCGAGGGCGACACCCTGG
TGAACCGCATCGAGCTGAAGGGCATCGACTTCAAGGAGGACGGCAACATCCTGGGGCACAAGCTGGAGTA
CAACTACAACAGCCACAACGTCTATATCATGGCCGACAAGCAGAAGAACGGCATCAAGGTGAACTTCAAG
ATCCGCCACAACATCGAGGACGGCAGCGTGCAGCTCGCCGACCACTACCAGCAGAACACCCCCATCGGCG
ACGGCCCCGTGCTGCTGCCCGACAACCACTACCTGAGCTACCAGTCCGCCCTGAGCAAAGACCCCAACGA
GAAGCGCGATCACATGGTCCTGCTGGAGTTCGTGACCGCCGCCGGGATCACTCTCGGCATGGACGAGCTG
TACAAGTGAGCCTCTAGACTCCCTCAGCGGCGCGCCTGGTGTTCCTCGAGATCGGAGTCCTAAATCGACT
GCCTTAGCGGTAGGACAGTAGATCAGTCAGCGACGTGACGAACCCTCGCAGGATCAAGATCCCACGTGTC
TAGAGTCGGGGCGGCCGGCCGCTTCGAGCAGACATGATAAGATACATTGATGAGTTTGGACAAACCACAA
CTAGAATGCAGTGAAAAAAATGCTTTATTTGTGAAATTTGTGATGCTATTGCTTTATTTGTAACCATTAT
AAGCTGCAATAAACAAGTTAACAACAACAATTGCATTCATTTTATGTTTCAGGTTCAGGGGGAGGTGTGG
GAGGTTTTTTAAAGCAAGTAAAACCTCTACAAATGTGGTAAAATCGATAAGGATCCGTCGACCGATGCCC
TTGAGAGCCTTCAACCCAGTCAGCTCCTTCCGGTGGGCGCGGGGCATGACTATCGTCGCCGCACTTATGA
CTGTCTTCTTTATCATGCAACTCGTAGGACAGGTGCCGGCAGCGCTCTTCCGCTTCCTCGCTCACTGACT
CGCTGCGCTCGGTCGTTCGGCTGCGGCGAGCGGTATCAGCTCACTCAAAGGCGGTAATACGGTTATCCAC
AGAATCAGGGGATAACGCAGGAAAGAACATGTGAGCAAAAGGCCAGCAAAAGGCCAGGAACCGTAAAAAG
GCCGCGTTGCTGGCGTTTTTCCATAGGCTCCGCCCCCCTGACGAGCATCACAAAAATCGACGCTCAAGTC
AGAGGTGGCGAAACCCGACAGGACTATAAAGATACCAGGCGTTTCCCCCTGGAAGCTCCCTCGTGCGCTC
TCCTGTTCCGACCCTGCCGCTTACCGGATACCTGTCCGCCTTTCTCCCTTCGGGAAGCGTGGCGCTTTCT
CATAGCTCACGCTGTAGGTATCTCAGTTCGGTGTAGGTCGTTCGCTCCAAGCTGGGCTGTGTGCACGAAC
CCCCCGTTCAGCCCGACCGCTGCGCCTTATCCGGTAACTATCGTCTTGAGTCCAACCCGGTAAGACACGA
CTTATCGCCACTGGCAGCAGCCACTGGTAACAGGATTAGCAGAGCGAGGTATGTAGGCGGTGCTACAGAG
TTCTTGAAGTGGTGGCCTAACTACGGCTACACTAGAAGAACAGTATTTGGTATCTGCGCTCTGCTGAAGC
CAGTTACCTTCGGAAAAAGAGTTGGTAGCTCTTGATCCGGCAAACAAACCACCGCTGGTAGCGGTGGTTT
TTTTGTTTGCAAGCAGCAGATTACGCGCAGAAAAAAAGGATCTCAAGAAGATCCTTTGATCTTTTCTACG
GGGTCTGACGCTCAGTGGAACGAAAACTCACGTTAAGGGATTTTGGTCATGAGATTATCAAAAAGGATCT
TCACCTAGATCCTTTTAAATTAAAAATGAAGTTTTAAATCAATCTAAAGTATATATGAGTAAACTTGGTC
TGACAGTTACCAATGCTTAATCAGTGAGGCACCTATCTCAGCGATCTGTCTATTTCGTTCATCCATAGTT
GCCTGACTCCCCGTCGTGTAGATAACTACGATACGGGAGGGCTTACCATCTGGCCCCAGTGCTGCAATGA
TACCGCGAGACCCACGCTCACCGGCTCCAGATTTATCAGCAATAAACCAGCCAGCCGGAAGGGCCGAGCG
CAGAAGTGGTCCTGCAACTTTATCCGCCTCCATCCAGTCTATTAATTGTTGCCGGGAAGCTAGAGTAAGT
AGTTCGCCAGTTAATAGTTTGCGCAACGTTGTTGCCATTGCTACAGGCATCGTGGTGTCACGCTCGTCGT
TTGGTATGGCTTCATTCAGCTCCGGTTCCCAACGATCAAGGCGAGTTACATGATCCCCCATGTTGTGCAA
AAAAGCGGTTAGCTCCTTCGGTCCTCCGATCGTTGTCAGAAGTAAGTTGGCCGCAGTGTTATCACTCATG
GTTATGGCAGCACTGCATAATTCTCTTACTGTCATGCCATCCGTAAGATGCTTTTCTGTGACTGGTGAGT
ACTCAACCAAGTCATTCTGAGAATAGTGTATGCGGCGACCGAGTTGCTCTTGCCCGGCGTCAATACGGGA
TAATACCGCGCCACATAGCAGAACTTTAAAAGTGCTCATCATTGGAAAACGTTCTTCGGGGCGAAAACTC
TCAAGGATCTTACCGCTGTTGAGATCCAGTTCGATGTAACCCACTCGTGCACCCAACTGATCTTCAGCAT
CTTTTACTTTCACCAGCGTTTCTGGGTGAGCAAAAACAGGAAGGCAAAATGCCGCAAAAAAGGGAATAAG
GGCGACACGGAAATGTTGAATACTCATACTCTTCCTTTTTCAATATTATTGAAGCATTTATCAGGGTTAT
TGTCTCATGAGCGGATACATATTTGAATGTATTTAGAAAAATAAACAAATAGGGGTTCCGCGCACATTTC
CCCGAAAAGTGCCACCTG
[124 nt withheld, positions 3449-3572]
C
[91 nt withheld, positions 3574-3664]
A
[49 nt withheld, positions 3666-3714]
CCTTTGACGTTGGAGTCCACGTTCTTT
[37 nt withheld, positions 3742-3778]
ACCCTATCTCGGTCTATTCTTTTGATTTATAAGGGATTTTGCCGATTTCGGCCTATTGGTTAAAAAATGA
GCTGATTTAACAAAAATTTAACGCGAATTTTAACAAAATATTAACGCTTACAATTTGCCATTCGCCATTC
AGGCTGCGCAACTGTTGGGAAGGGCGATCGGTGCGGGCCTCTTCGCTATTACGCCAGCCCAAGCTACCAT
GATAAGTAAGTAATATTAAGGTACGGGAGGTACTTGGAGCGGCCGCAATAAAATATCTTTATTTTCATTA
CATCTGTGTGTTGGTTTTTTGTGTGAATCGATAGTACTAACATACGCTCTCCATCAAAACAAAACGAAAC
AAAACAAACTAGCAAAATAGGCTGTCCCCAGTGCAAGTGCAGGTGCCAGAACATTTCTCTATCGATAGGT
ACCGAGCTCGAGTTGCCAGGAGAGGTTAGCGTTGCAGTGAGCTGCAGTGCAGAAGGGTGAACACAGAAAG
AGTTAATGGGGATGGGCCTCCTATGCCCATATGCCCATGTCTTCTCTGATGGCAAAAGCTGAGCAGTGAA
AGAAGCCAGAGTAACCTACTGGAGCAGGAAGGGGCTGGTAGCAATTAATGGGGAAGTTTGTTTCTGCTCT
GCAGAAAGGCAATTGTCTAGTTAATCCCTTTCCTGCGGGGACTAACAATGACCTGCCCCCAGCAACACTG
GGCTGTTGTGTGACACTTTGCCTTCTGCGGGTTGAGAGCCAGCCAAATACCTCATACAGCTCTGCTCACA
ACCATACTATTTTAAGACTTCCTCCTCCATGGAATTCCTTTGGTCTTGCTCATTAGATGCCCACTTAAAA
TATATTTAGGGCCAGGGCAGTTCCATGTTTCCTACTACATACTATGATTTTCCTGCTGCTGTTTGGGACT
GTTGGCTAGCCCGGGCTCGAGATCTGCGATCTAAGTAAGCTTGCTGCTTCATCCCCGTGGCCCGTTGCTC
GCGTTTGCTGGCGGTGTCCCCGGAAGAAATATATTTGCATGTCTTTAGTTCTATGATGACACAAACCCCG
CCCAGCGTCTTGTCATTGGCGAATTCGAACACGCAGATGCAGTCGGGGCGGCGCGGTCCCAGGTCCACTT
CGCATATTAAGGTGACGCGTGTGGCCTCGAACACCGAGCGACCCTGCAGCGACCCGCTTAA
Features (pLannotate 1.2.2; 13 found; start..end, strand, type, name):
     78..210     +  intron         chimeric intron: chimera between introns from human β-globin and immunoglobulin heavy chain genes
    270..986     +  CDS            Citrine: Citrine is a basic (constitutively fluorescent) yellow fluorescent protein published in 2001, derived from Aequorea victoria. It has moderate acid sensitivity.
   1158..1279    -  polyA_signal   SV40 poly(A) signal: SV40 polyadenylation signal
   1302..1370    -  CDS            large T antigen (fragment): large T antigen from SV40 (simian virus 40)
   1386..1518    +  CDS            TcR (fragment): tetracycline efflux protein; tet; confers resistance to tetracycline
   1698..2286    -  rep_origin     ori: high-copy-number ColE1/pMB1/pBR322/pUC origin of replication
   2457..3317    -  CDS            AmpR: β-lactamase; bla; confers resistance to ampicillin, carbenicillin, and related antibiotics
   3318..3422    -  promoter       AmpR promoter: bla
   3449..3877    +  rep_origin     f1 ori (sequence partly withheld): f1 bacteriophage origin of replication; arrow indicates direction of (+) strand synthesis
   3909..3976    -  CDS            lacZα (fragment): LacZα fragment of β-galactosidase; lacZ fragment
   4035..4083    +  polyA_signal   poly(A) signal: synthetic polyadenylation signal
   4097..4188    +  misc_feature   pause site: RNA polymerase II transcriptional pause signal from the human α2 globin gene
   4814..4959    +  promoter       HSV TK promoter: herpes simplex virus thymidine kinase promoter
