[The description below was written by a language model from this plasmid's Addgene catalogue record and pLannotate feature annotations shown in this document.]
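Description:
pTK_Snai2_enh_239_Citrine is an enhancer reporter plasmid built on the pTK_BsmBI_Citrine backbone, carrying a 468 bp candidate cis-regulatory element from the chicken (G. gallus) Snai2 locus, designated enhancer 239. The element sits upstream of a herpes simplex virus thymidine kinase minimal promoter. On its own, this promoter drives little transcription, so reporter output depends on the activity of the cloned enhancer. In the circular map the TK promoter runs directly into a chimeric β-globin/immunoglobulin heavy chain intron, which aids processing and expression of the transcript. This is followed by the coding sequence for Citrine, a yellow fluorescent protein derived from Aequorea victoria, and an SV40 polyadenylation signal. The enhancer itself is not annotated in the feature table, but the unannotated interval between the pause site and the TK promoter is consistent with its position. Upstream of that interval lie a synthetic poly(A) signal and an RNA polymerase II transcriptional pause site from the human α2 globin gene, which insulate the reporter from read-through transcription originating in the backbone and so reduce background.

The plasmid is propagated in E. coli under ampicillin selection (β-lactamase with its native promoter) and carries a ColE1/pUC-type origin together with an f1 phage origin. The catalogue lists it as low copy, whereas the annotation tool labels the origin as a high-copy type. Short fragments of SV40 large T antigen, the tetracycline resistance gene and lacZα are backbone remnants with no evident function. The sequenced record (4,959 nt) is somewhat shorter than the sum of the listed backbone and insert sizes. The construct comes from a study reconstructing the neural crest gene regulatory network in vivo, so its evident use is testing the spatiotemporal activity of this Snai2 enhancer by Citrine fluorescence. The record does not specify the delivery method.
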