Addgene plasmid #130575: pTK_Snai2_enh_239_Citrine
Purpose: enhancer reporter
Depositing lab: Tatjana Sauka-Spengler. Depositing organization: University of Oxford. Publication: Reconstruction of the Global Neural Crest Gene Regulatory Network In Vivo. Williams RM, Candido-Ferreira I, Repapi E, Gavriouchkina D, Senanayake U, Ling ITC, Telenius J, Taylor S, Hughes J, Sauka-Spengler T. Dev Cell. 2019 Oct 21;51(2):255-276.e7. doi: 10.1016/j.devcel.2019.10.003. PubMed 31639368.
Backbone
  Vector backbone: pTK_BsmBI_Citrine
  Backbone size w/o insert (bp): 4670
  Vector type: enhancer reporter
Growth in bacteria
  Bacterial resistance: Ampicillin, 100 μg/mL
  Growth temperature: 37°C
  Growth strain: DH5alpha
  Copy number: Low Copy
Gene/Insert
  Gene/Insert name: Snai2_enh_239
  Species: G. gallus (chicken)
  Insert size (bp): 468
  Promoter: thymidine kinase minimal promoter
  Cloning method: Restriction Enzyme; 5′ cloning site Unknown (unknown if destroyed)
  Sequencing primers: 5′ pTK forward CTAGCAAAATAGGCTGTCCC; 3′ pTK reverse ATATTTCTTCCGGGGACACC
Terms and licenses: Academic/Nonprofit Terms; Industry Terms: Not Available to Industry
How to cite: pTK_Snai2_enh_239_Citrine was a gift from Tatjana Sauka-Spengler (Addgene plasmid # 130575 ; http://n2t.net/addgene:130575 ; RRID:Addgene_130575)
